Addgene plasmid #190162: CMV-mCherry-3’UTR of β-actin-(F30-2xdBroccoli)6
Purpose: Expresses 24 Broccoli-tagged beta-actin mRNA in mammalian cells
Depositing lab: Samie Jaffrey. Depositing organization: Cornell University. Publication: Fluorophore-Promoted RNA Folding and Photostability Enables Imaging of Single Broccoli-Tagged mRNAs in Live Mammalian Cells. Li X, Kim H, Litke JL, Wu J, Jaffrey SR. Angew Chem Int Ed Engl. 2020 Mar 9;59(11):4511-4518. doi: 10.1002/anie.201914576. Epub 2020 Jan 28. PubMed 31850609.
Backbone
  Vector backbone: pcDNA 3
  Backbone size w/o insert (bp): 3872
  Total vector size (bp): 7872
  Vector type: Mammalian Expression
  Selectable markers: Neomycin (select with G418)
Growth in bacteria
  Bacterial resistance: Ampicillin, 100 μg/mL
  Growth temperature: 37°C
  Growth strain: DH5alpha
  Copy number: High Copy
Gene/Insert
  Gene/Insert name: mcherry_(3'UTR, No Actin)_24Broccoli
  Species: H. sapiens (human)
  Insert size (bp): 3982
  Promoter: CMV
  Tag / fusion protein: 24×Broccoli (C terminal on insert)
  Cloning method: Restriction Enzyme; 5′ cloning site HindIII (not destroyed); 3′ cloning site ApaI (not destroyed)
  Sequencing primers: 5′ AAATGGGCGGTAGGCGTG; 3′ ccagtttggaacaagagtccac
Terms and licenses: Academic/Nonprofit Terms; Industry Terms: Not Available to Industry
How to cite: CMV-mCherry-3’UTR of β-actin-(F30-2xdBroccoli)6 was a gift from Samie Jaffrey (Addgene plasmid # 190162 ; http://n2t.net/addgene:190162 ; RRID:Addgene_190162)
