[The description below was written by a language model from this plasmid's Addgene catalogue record and pLannotate feature annotations shown in this document.]
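Description:
CMV-mCherry-3'UTR of β-actin-(F30-2xdBroccoli)6 is a mammalian expression plasmid built on a pcDNA3 backbone, about 7.9 kb in total. It is designed to produce a reporter mRNA that can be seen directly in living cells. It is propagated in E. coli from a high-copy ColE1/pUC-type origin under ampicillin selection (AmpR with its bla promoter). It also carries an f1 origin and an SV40 promoter–neo–SV40 poly(A) cassette, which allows G418 selection of transfected mammalian cells. Small annotated fragments (bom, lac promoter/operator, lacI, ble, a short HIV-1 LTR match) appear to be backbone remnants or incidental matches and have no evident role in the design.

The roughly 4 kb insert was cloned between HindIII and ApaI. It sits downstream of the CMV immediate-early enhancer/promoter and upstream of the bGH polyadenylation signal, with T7 and SP6 promoters flanking the cloning region. The transcript encodes mCherry, followed by the human β-actin 3'UTR (the insert name indicates the actin coding sequence is absent). After this come six repeats of an F30 scaffold, each holding two dimeric Broccoli aptamers, for 24 Broccoli units in all. Broccoli is an RNA aptamer that binds a cell-permeable fluorogenic dye and makes it fluoresce, so the array labels the mRNA itself, while mCherry reports its translation and marks expressing cells. The automated annotation leaves the region between mCherry and the SP6 promoter unlabelled. The UTR and aptamer array are therefore known only from the catalogue fields, and the sequence is described as a partial NGS result. The plasmid is used to image Broccoli-tagged mRNAs carrying the β-actin 3'UTR, down to single molecules, in live mammalian cells.
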