Features (pLannotate 1.2.2; 21 found; start..end, strand, type, name):
     28..80      -  misc_feature   bom (fragment): basis of mobility region from pBR322
    235..614     +  enhancer       CMV enhancer: human cytomegalovirus immediate early enhancer
    615..818     +  promoter       CMV promoter: human cytomegalovirus (CMV) immediate early promoter
    814..847     +  LTR            5' LTR (truncated) (fragment): truncated 5' long terminal repeat (LTR) from HIV-1
    863..881     +  promoter       T7 promoter: promoter for bacteriophage T7 RNA polymerase
    898..1607    +  CDS            mCherry (fragment): monomeric derivative of DsRed fluorescent protein (Shaner et al., 2004) mammalian codon-optimized
   3424..3442    -  promoter       SP6 promoter: promoter for bacteriophage SP6 RNA polymerase
   3468..3692    +  polyA_signal   bGH poly(A) signal: bovine growth hormone polyadenylation signal
   3696..3717    +  promoter       SV40 promoter (fragment): SV40 enhancer and early promoter
   3738..4166    +  rep_origin     f1 ori (sequence partly withheld): f1 bacteriophage origin of replication; arrow indicates direction of (+) strand synthesis
   4180..4509    +  promoter       SV40 promoter: SV40 enhancer and early promoter
   4576..5367    +  CDS            neo: KKA2_KLEPN - Also known as kan, nptII. Experimental evidence at protein level: Swiss-Prot protein existence level 1. Resistance to kanamycin, neomycin, paromomycin, ribostamycin, butirosin and gentamicin B. From Klebsiella pneumoniae.
   5391..5549    +  CDS            ble (fragment): BLE_KLEPN - Experimental evidence at protein level: Swiss-Prot protein existence level 1. Binding protein with a strong affinity to the bleomycin family of antibiotics. Binds to CL990; an antimitotic-antibiotic compound. From Klebsiella pneumoniae.
   5544..5665    +  polyA_signal   SV40 poly(A) signal: SV40 polyadenylation signal
   5738..5754    -  protein_bind   lac operator: The lac repressor binds to the lac operator to inhibit transcription in E. coli. This inhibition can be relieved by adding lactose or isopropyl-β-D-thiogalactopyranoside (IPTG). lac repressor encoded by lacI
   5762..5792    -  promoter       lac promoter: promoter for the E. coli lac operon
   5807..5828    -  protein_bind   CAP binding site: CAP binding activates transcription in the presence of cAMP. E. coli catabolite activator protein
   5841..5933    -  CDS            lacI (fragment): lac repressor; lacI; The lac repressor binds to the lac operator to inhibit transcription in E. coli. This inhibition can be relieved by adding lactose or isopropyl-β-D-thiogalactopyranoside (IPTG).
   6116..6703    -  rep_origin     ori: high-copy-number ColE1/pMB1/pBR322/pUC origin of replication
   6874..7734    -  CDS            AmpR: β-lactamase; bla; confers resistance to ampicillin, carbenicillin, and related antibiotics
   7735..7839    -  promoter       AmpR promoter: bla
>Addgene plasmid #190162 | CMV-mCherry-3’UTR of β-actin-(F30-2xdBroccoli)6 | addgene full sequence | sequence record 383750 | Addgene Partial NGS Result
GACGGATCGGGAGATCTCCCGATCCCCTATGGTGCACTCTCAGTACAATCTGCTCTGATGCCGCATAGTT
AAGCCAGTATCTGCTCCCTGCTTGTGTGTTGGAGGTCGCTGAGTAGTGCGCGAGCAAAATTTAAGCTACA
ACAAGGCAAGGCTTGACCGACAATTGCATGAAGAATCTGCTTAGGGTTAGGCGTTTTGCGCTGCTTCGCG
ATGTACGGGCCAGATATACGCGTTGACATTGATTATTGACTAGTTATTAATAGTAATCAATTACGGGGTC
ATTAGTTCATAGCCCATATATGGAGTTCCGCGTTACATAACTTACGGTAAATGGCCCGCCTGGCTGACCG
CCCAACGACCCCCGCCCATTGACGTCAATAATGACGTATGTTCCCATAGTAACGCCAATAGGGACTTTCC
ATTGACGTCAATGGGTGGAGTATTTACGGTAAACTGCCCACTTGGCAGTACATCAAGTGTATCATATGCC
AAGTACGCCCCCTATTGACGTCAATGACGGTAAATGGCCCGCCTGGCATTATGCCCAGTACATGACCTTA
TGGGACTTTCCTACTTGGCAGTACATCTACGTATTAGTCATCGCTATTACCATGGTGATGCGGTTTTGGC
AGTACATCAATGGGCGTGGATAGCGGTTTGACTCACGGGGATTTCCAAGTCTCCACCCCATTGACGTCAA
TGGGAGTTTGTTTTGGCACCAAAATCAACGGGACTTTCCAAAATGTCGTAACAACTCCGCCCCATTGACG
CAAATGGGCGGTAGGCGTGTACGGTGGGAGGTCTATATAAGCAGAGCTCTCTGGCTAACTAGAGAACCCA
CTGCTTACTGGCTTATCGAAATTAATACGACTCACTATAGGGAGACCCAAGCTTACCATGGTGAGCAAGG
GCGAGGAGGATAACATGGCCATCATCAAGGAGTTCATGCGCTTCAAGGTGCACATGGAGGGCTCCGTGAA
CGGCCACGAGTTCGAGATCGAGGGCGAGGGCGAGGGCCGCCCCTACGAGGGCACCCAGACCGCCAAGCTG
AAGGTGACCAAGGGTGGCCCCCTGCCCTTCGCCTGGGACATCCTGTCCCCTCAGTTCATGTACGGCTCCA
AGGCCTACGTGAAGCACCCCGCCGACATCCCCGACTACTTGAAGCTGTCCTTCCCCGAGGGCTTCAAGTG
GGAGCGCGTGATGAACTTCGAGGACGGCGGCGTGGTGACCGTGACCCAGGACTCCTCCCTGCAGGACGGC
GAGTTCATCTACAAGGTGAAGCTGCGCGGCACCAACTTCCCCTCCGACGGCCCCGTAATGCAGAAGAAGA
CCATGGGCTGGGAGGCCTCCTCCGAGCGGATGTACCCCGAGGACGGCGCCCTGAAGGGCGAGATCAAGCA
GAGGCTGAAGCTGAAGGACGGCGGCCACTACGACGCTGAGGTCAAGACCACCTACAGGGCCAAGAAGCCC
GTGCAGCTGCCCGGCGCCTACAACGTCAACATCAAGTTGGACATCACCTCCCACAACGAGGACTACACCA
TCGTGGAACAGTACGAACGCGCCGAGGGCCGCCACTCCACCGGCGGCATGGACGAGCTGTACAAGTAAGG
ATCTTAGTCATTCCAAATATGAGATGCGTTGTTACAGGAAGTCCCTTGCCATCCTAAAAGCCACCCCACT
TCTCTCTAAGGAGAATGGCCCAGTCCTCTCCCAAGTCCACACAGGGGAGGTGATAGCATTGCTTTCGTGT
AAATTATGTAATGCAAAATTTTTTTAATCTTCGCCTTAATACTTTTTTATTTTGTTTTATTTTGAATGAT
GAGCCTTCGTGCCCCCCCTTCCCCCTTTTTTGTCCCCCAACTTGAGATGTATGAAGGCTTTTGGTCTCCC
TGGGAGTGGGTGGAGGCAGCCAGGGCTTACCTGTACACTGACTTGAGACCAGTTGATTACGAATTCGGAT
CCTCGCCTTGTGTCTGTTGGAGACGGTCGGGTCCAAATGAGACGGTCGGGTCCAGAAGTTCGCTTCTGTC
GAGTAGAGTGTGGGCTCATTTGTCGAGTAGAGTGTGGGCTCCAACAGACTCTGACGATCCAGACGGTCGG
GTCCATCTGAGACGGTCGGGTCCAGTAGTTCGCTACTGTCGAGTAGAGTGTGGGCTCAGATGTCGAGTAG
AGTGTGGGCTGGATCGTTCAAGGCGAATATTACTACTCGCGATGTCTATGCGGGAGACGGTCGGGTCCAC
CTGAGACGGTCGGGTCCACTGATTCGTCAGTGTCGAGTAGAGTGTGGGCTCAGGTGTCGAGTAGAGTGTG
GGCTCCCGCATAGTCTGATCATCCAGACGGTCGGGTCCATTTGAGACGGTCGGGTCCAGAAGTTCGCTTC
TGTCGAGTAGAGTGTGGGCTCAAATGTCGAGTAGAGTGTGGGCTGGATGATTCATCGCGAAGATCCTCGC
CTTGTGTCTGTTGGAGACGGTCGGGTCCAAATGAGACGGTCGGGTCCAGAAGTTCGCTTCTGTCGAGTAG
AGTGTGGGCTCATTTGTCGAGTAGAGTGTGGGCTCCAACAGACTCTGACGATCCAGACGGTCGGGTCCAT
CTGAGACGGTCGGGTCCAGTAGTTCGCTACTGTCGAGTAGAGTGTGGGCTCAGATGTCGAGTAGAGTGTG
GGCTGGATCGTTCAAGGCGAATATTACTACTCGCGATGTCTATGCGGGAGACGGTCGGGTCCACCTGAGA
CGGTCGGGTCCACTGATTCGTCAGTGTCGAGTAGAGTGTGGGCTCAGGTGTCGAGTAGAGTGTGGGCTCC
CGCATAGTCTGATCATCCAGACGGTCGGGTCCATTTGAGACGGTCGGGTCCAGAAGTTCGCTTCTGTCGA
GTAGAGTGTGGGCTCAAATGTCGAGTAGAGTGTGGGCTGGATGATTCATCGCGAAGATCCTCGCCTTGTG
TCTGTTGGAGACGGTCGGGTCCAAATGAGACGGTCGGGTCCAGAAGTTCGCTTCTGTCGAGTAGAGTGTG
GGCTCATTTGTCGAGTAGAGTGTGGGCTCCAACAGACTCTGACGATCCAGACGGTCGGGTCCATCTGAGA
CGGTCGGGTCCAGTAGTTCGCTACTGTCGAGTAGAGTGTGGGCTCAGATGTCGAGTAGAGTGTGGGCTGG
ATCGTTCAAGGCGAATATTACTACTCGCGATGTCTATGCGGGAGACGGTCGGGTCCACCTGAGACGGTCG
GGTCCACTGATTCGTCAGTGTCGAGTAGAGTGTGGGCTCAGGTGTCGAGTAGAGTGTGGGCTCCCGCATA
GTCTGATCATCCAGACGGTCGGGTCCATTTGAGACGGTCGGGTCCAGAAGTTCGCTTCTGTCGAGTAGAG
TGTGGGCTCAAATGTCGAGTAGAGTGTGGGCTGGATGATTCATCGCGAAGATCTGGGCCCTATTCTATAG
TGTCACCTAAATGCTAGAGCTCGCTGATCAGCCTCGACTGTGCCTTCTAGTTGCCAGCCATCTGTTGTTT
GCCCCTCCCCCGTGCCTTCCTTGACCCTGGAAGGTGCCACTCCCACTGTCCTTTCCTAATAAAATGAGGA
AATTGCATCGCATTGTCTGAGTAGGTGTCATTCTATTCTGGGGGGTGGGGTGGGGCAGGACAGCAAGGGG
GAGGATTGGGAAGACAATAGCAGGCATGCTGGGGATGCGGTGGGCTCTATGGCTTCTGAGGCGGAAAGAA
CCAGCTGGGGCTCTAGGGGGTATCCCC
[124 nt withheld, positions 3738-3861]
C
[91 nt withheld, positions 3863-3953]
A
[49 nt withheld, positions 3955-4003]
CCTTTGACGTTGGAGTCCACGTTCTTT
[37 nt withheld, positions 4031-4067]
ACCCTATCTCGGTCTATTCTTTTGATTTATAAGGGATTTTGCCGATTTCGGCCTATTGGTTAAAAAATGA
GCTGATTTAACAAAAATTTAACGCGAATTAATTCTGTGGAATGTGTGTCAGTTAGGGTGTGGAAAGTCCC
CAGGCTCCCCAGCAGGCAGAAGTATGCAAAGCATGCATCTCAATTAGTCAGCAACCAGGTGTGGAAAGTC
CCCAGGCTCCCCAGCAGGCAGAAGTATGCAAAGCATGCATCTCAATTAGTCAGCAACCATAGTCCCGCCC
CTAACTCCGCCCATCCCGCCCCTAACTCCGCCCAGTTCCGCCCATTCTCCGCCCCATGGCTGACTAATTT
TTTTTATTTATGCAGAGGCCGAGGCCGCCTCTGCCTCTGAGCTATTCCAGAAGTAGTGAGGAGGCTTTTT
TGGAGGCCTAGGCTTTTGCAAAAAGCTCCCGGGAGCTTGTATATCCATTTTCGGATCTGATCAAGAGACA
GGATGAGGATCGTTTCGCATGATTGAACAAGATGGATTGCACGCAGGTTCTCCGGCCGCTTGGGTGGAGA
GGCTATTCGGCTATGACTGGGCACAACAGACAATCGGCTGCTCTGATGCCGCCGTGTTCCGGCTGTCAGC
GCAGGGGCGCCCGGTTCTTTTTGTCAAGACCGACCTGTCCGGTGCCCTGAATGAACTGCAGGACGAGGCA
GCGCGGCTATCGTGGCTGGCCACGACGGGCGTTCCTTGCGCAGCTGTGCTCGACGTTGTCACTGAAGCGG
GAAGGGACTGGCTGCTATTGGGCGAAGTGCCGGGGCAGGATCTCCTGTCATCTCACCTTGCTCCTGCCGA
GAAAGTATCCATCATGGCTGATGCAATGCGGCGGCTGCATACGCTTGATCCGGCTACCTGCCCATTCGAC
CACCAAGCGAAACATCGCATCGAGCGAGCACGTACTCGGATGGAAGCCGGTCTTGTCGATCAGGATGATC
TGGACGAAGAGCATCAGGGGCTCGCGCCAGCCGAACTGTTCGCCAGGCTCAAGGCGCGCATGCCCGACGG
CGAGGATCTCGTCGTGACCCATGGCGATGCCTGCTTGCCGAATATCATGGTGGAAAATGGCCGCTTTTCT
GGATTCATCGACTGTGGCCGGCTGGGTGTGGCGGACCGCTATCAGGACATAGCGTTGGCTACCCGTGATA
TTGCTGAAGAGCTTGGCGGCGAATGGGCTGACCGCTTCCTCGTGCTTTACGGTATCGCCGCTCCCGATTC
GCAGCGCATCGCCTTCTATCGCCTTCTTGACGAGTTCTTCTGAGCGGGACTCTGGGGTTCGAAATGACCG
ACCAAGCGACGCCCAACCTGCCATCACGAGATTTCGATTCCACCGCCGCCTTCTATGAAAGGTTGGGCTT
CGGAATCGTTTTCCGGGACGCCGGCTGGATGATCCTCCAGCGCGGGGATCTCATGCTGGAGTTCTTCGCC
CACCCCAACTTGTTTATTGCAGCTTATAATGGTTACAAATAAAGCAATAGCATCACAAATTTCACAAATA
AAGCATTTTTTTCACTGCATTCTAGTTGTGGTTTGTCCAAACTCATCAATGTATCTTATCATGTCTGTAT
ACCGTCGACCTCTAGCTAGAGCTTGGCGTAATCATGGTCATAGCTGTTTCCTGTGTGAAATTGTTATCCG
CTCACAATTCCACACAACATACGAGCCGGAAGCATAAAGTGTAAAGCCTGGGGTGCCTAATGAGTGAGCT
AACTCACATTAATTGCGTTGCGCTCACTGCCCGCTTTCCAGTCGGGAAACCTGTCGTGCCAGCTGCATTA
ATGAATCGGCCAACGCGCGGGGAGAGGCGGTTTGCGTATTGGGCGCTCTTCCGCTTCCTCGCTCACTGAC
TCGCTGCGCTCGGTCGTTCGGCTGCGGCGAGCGGTATCAGCTCACTCAAAGGCGGTAATACGGTTATCCA
CAGAATCAGGGGATAACGCAGGAAAGAACATGTGAGCAAAAGGCCAGCAAAAGGCCAGGAACCGTAAAAA
GGCCGCGTTGCTGGCGTTTTTCCATAGGCTCCGCCCCCCTGACGAGCATCACAAAAATCGACGCTCAAGT
CAGAGGTGGCGAAACCCGACAGGACTATAAAGATACCAGGCGTTTCCCCTGGAAGCTCCCTCGTGCGCTC
TCCTGTTCCGACCCTGCCGCTTACCGGATACCTGTCCGCCTTTCTCCCTTCGGGAAGCGTGGCGCTTTCT
CATAGCTCACGCTGTAGGTATCTCAGTTCGGTGTAGGTCGTTCGCTCCAAGCTGGGCTGTGTGCACGAAC
CCCCCGTTCAGCCCGACCGCTGCGCCTTATCCGGTAACTATCGTCTTGAGTCCAACCCGGTAAGACACGA
CTTATCGCCACTGGCAGCAGCCACTGGTAACAGGATTAGCAGAGCGAGGTATGTAGGCGGTGCTACAGAG
TTCTTGAAGTGGTGGCCTAACTACGGCTACACTAGAAGAACAGTATTTGGTATCTGCGCTCTGCTGAAGC
CAGTTACCTTCGGAAAAAGAGTTGGTAGCTCTTGATCCGGCAAACAAACCACCGCTGGTAGCGGTGGTTT
TTTTGTTTGCAAGCAGCAGATTACGCGCAGAAAAAAAGGATCTCAAGAAGATCCTTTGATCTTTTCTACG
GGGTCTGACGCTCAGTGGAACGAAAACTCACGTTAAGGGATTTTGGTCATGAGATTATCAAAAAGGATCT
TCACCTAGATCCTTTTAAATTAAAAATGAAGTTTTAAATCAATCTAAAGTATATATGAGTAAACTTGGTC
TGACAGTTACCAATGCTTAATCAGTGAGGCACCTATCTCAGCGATCTGTCTATTTCGTTCATCCATAGTT
GCCTGACTCCCCGTCGTGTAGATAACTACGATACGGGAGGGCTTACCATCTGGCCCCAGTGCTGCAATGA
TACCGCGAGACCCACGCTCACCGGCTCCAGATTTATCAGCAATAAACCAGCCAGCCGGAAGGGCCGAGCG
CAGAAGTGGTCCTGCAACTTTATCCGCCTCCATCCAGTCTATTAATTGTTGCCGGGAAGCTAGAGTAAGT
AGTTCGCCAGTTAATAGTTTGCGCAACGTTGTTGCCATTGCTACAGGCATCGTGGTGTCACGCTCGTCGT
TTGGTATGGCTTCATTCAGCTCCGGTTCCCAACGATCAAGGCGAGTTACATGATCCCCCATGTTGTGCAA
AAAAGCGGTTAGCTCCTTCGGTCCTCCGATCGTTGTCAGAAGTAAGTTGGCCGCAGTGTTATCACTCATG
GTTATGGCAGCACTGCATAATTCTCTTACTGTCATGCCATCCGTAAGATGCTTTTCTGTGACTGGTGAGT
ACTCAACCAAGTCATTCTGAGAATAGTGTATGCGGCGACCGAGTTGCTCTTGCCCGGCGTCAATACGGGA
TAATACCGCGCCACATAGCAGAACTTTAAAAGTGCTCATCATTGGAAAACGTTCTTCGGGGCGAAAACTC
TCAAGGATCTTACCGCTGTTGAGATCCAGTTCGATGTAACCCACTCGTGCACCCAACTGATCTTCAGCAT
CTTTTACTTTCACCAGCGTTTCTGGGTGAGCAAAAACAGGAAGGCAAAATGCCGCAAAAAAGGGAATAAG
GGCGACACGGAAATGTTGAATACTCATACTCTTCCTTTTTCAATATTATTGAAGCATTTATCAGGGTTAT
TGTCTCATGAGCGGATACATATTTGAATGTATTTAGAAAAATAAACAAATAGGGGTTCCGCGCACATTTC
CCCGAAAAGTGCCACCTGACGTC
